>Addgene plasmid #68536 | RBP2-like-bio | depositor full sequence | sequence record 120662 | Full Sequence
AGATCTATACATTGAATCAATATTGGCAATTAGCCATATTAGTCATTGGTTATATAGCATAAATCAATAT
TGGCTATTGGCCATTGCATACGTTGTATCTATATCATAATATGTACATTTATATTGGCTCATGTCCAATA
TGACCGCCATGTTGACATTGATTATTGACTAGTTATTAATAGTAATCAATTACGGGGTCATTAGTTCATA
GCCCATATATGGAGTTCCGCGTTACATAACTTACGGTAAATGGCCCGCCTGGCTGACCGCCCAACGACCC
CCGCCCATTGACGTCAATAATGACGTATGTTCCCATAGTAACGCCAATAGGGACTTTCCATTGACGTCAA
TGGGTGGAGTATTTACGGTAAACTGCCCACTTGGCAGTACATCAAGTGTATCATATGCCAAGTCCGCCCC
CTATTGACGTCAATGACGGTAAATGGCCCGCCTGGCATTATGCCCAGTACATGACCTTACGGGACTTTCC
TACTTGGCAGTACATCTACGTATTAGTCATCGCTATTACCATGGTGATGCGGTTTTGGCAGTACACCAAT
GGGCGTGGATAGCGGTTTGACTCACGGGGATTTCCAAGTCTCCACCCCATTGACGTCAATGGGAGTTTGT
TTTGGCACCAAAATCAACGGGACTTTCCAAAATGTCGTAATAACCCCGCCCCGTTGACGCAAATGGGCGG
TAGGCGTGTACGGTGGGAGGTCTATATAAGCAGAGCTCGTTTAGTGAACCGTCAGATCCTCACTCTCTTC
CGCATCGCTGTCTGCGAGGGCCAGCTGTTGGGCTCGCGGTTGAGGACAAACTCTTCGCGGTCTTTCCAGT
ACTCTTGGATCGGAAACCCGTCGGCCTCCGAACGGTACTCCGCCACCGAGGGACCTGAGCGAGTCCGCAT
CGACCGGATCGGAAAACCTCTCGAGAAAGGCGTCTAACCAGTCACAGTCGCAAGGTAGGCTGAGCACCGT
GGCGGGCGGCAGCGGGTGGCGGTCGGGGTTGTTTCTGGCGGAGGTGCTGCTGATGATGTAATTAAAGTAG
GCGGTCTTGAGACGGCGGATGGTCGAGGTGAGGTGTGGCAGGCTTGAGATCCAGCTGTTGGGGTGAGTAC
TCCCTCTCAAAAGCGGGCATTACTTCTGCGCTAAGATTGTCAGTTTCCAAAAACGAGGAGGATTTGATAT
TCACCTGGCCCGATCTGGCCATACACTTGAGTGACAATGACATCCACTTTGCCTTTCTCTCCACAGGTGT
CCACTCCCAGGTCCAAGTTTGCCACCATGGAGTTTCAGACCCAGGTACTCATGTCCCTGCTGCTCTGCAT
GTCTGGTGCGGCCGCCAAGGACGTGAACAGAAACAAGCCCGGCAGACTGAAGTACCACCGGAAGCTGCTG
CCCGCCTACGTGAACCTGATGAGCCCCGACAAGGACGGCTACAAGGGCGCCGAGAAGGACGACAAGGCCA
ACAACCACAACGACAACAACAATGGGAACAACAACGATAACAACAACAACGCCGACAACAACGACGAGAA
CTCCAACAATGCCGAGAACCTGCGGACCAGCAACCTGCAGAATAGCGCCTCTGTGGGCCACCTGAACAAC
CACGAGGACACCACCAAGCCCAGCCACTACAGCTACCTGAAGAAGTCCAACATCTACGCCCCCGACGCCA
AGAACAACAAGATGGAAGATGACAACAAGAAACTGCACACCGTGTCCAACAGCTTCATCCAGAGCACCGT
GGGCAACAACATCAACAATATCATCAACCGGCTGCGGCACGTGTCCGTGATCGACTATGATAACAATATC
GTGTGCGTGATCAGCCCCTACCACCCCAAAGAGTACTACCTGACCGAGATGAAGAATATCGCCCTGCAGT
ACGGCGAGCTGGGCAACTTCATCATCAGCGACTACAACCCCCAGATCCAGCACATCAGCCAGATCGTGCG
GAAGAACGTGGACATCTGCAGCAACCACCTGAAAGAACTGTACACCACCGTGTACCGGCTGGAAAACCCC
GAGCGGCACAAGTTCCAGCGGGCCCACTACTCCAACGAGCGGAACGAGTACCGGAAGAGACTGGCCAGCT
TCCACGTGTGCCTGCGGCTGATCCACAGAAAGAACTACCGGGCCATCACCTACGCCGAGCTGATCATCCT
GAACACCCTGGACAGCATCAGCTGCAACTGGGACAACAACTGCGCCACAAATATCTACGCCAACATCCTG
AAAACCTACATGAGCGAGATCAGCAACTTCGAGAAGAAGAAAAAGAACGACGCCATCAACAAGATTAACA
ACATCTACAAGAGCGCCGTGGATGCCATCACCAAAATCAAGAGCGAGCTGACCCCCAGCGTGACCAGCGA
CACCGCCGATTTCGTGCTGGACGAGATCAAGTACATCATCGACAAGATCAACATCCACCTGGAAAAGATT
AAGTACGGCAGCGAGTACGTGAAGTATATCAACAGCGAGAAGATCCCCCAGCAGTACAAGAAGGATGACC
TGAAGTCCCACTACGTGGTGCTCGTGACACACTACAGCGCCTTTCTGTTCTCCACCAAGCACATCAACGT
GCTGGAAGATGTGTTCAAGAACAAAGAGCGGATCCTGTACGACGTGTTCGGCAAGATCGAGAGCGCCCTG
CGGAACAAGCTGACCACCCTGATCGACTCCAGCTTCAGCGTGTCCACCTGTAACAGCGCCATCAGCATCT
GCGAAGAGATCAAAAGCGCCGAGCCCCTGCTGGCCTCTAGCGCCAAGCCTATCGAGAGACACCGGATCTA
CAGCAACGCCGAGATCAAAGAGGCCAAGAAGAAGTACGACGAAAAGATCGTGAAACTGGAACAGGCCATC
CGGAAGGCCGAGGGCTTCATCAACCCCCTGAAGGACATCATCCAGTTCAACATTGCCCAGAAAGAAGCCA
TGGAAAACCGGATCAATCAGATCCAGAAGGGCCTGAACGCTCTGGAAACCGACCGGAAGATCCTGGAAAT
CATCGATGCCATTAACAACCAGAAGTCCCAGATCTCCAAGAATAGCAAGAAGATCAAGGACAGCAGCCGG
ACCGCCAATGCCCTGAAAACACAGGTGCAGACCCTGAAGAAAGAAATCGACGACGATGTGAAACTGCTGG
TGCAGCTGATCGAGAAAGAGAAGATCGCCGCCTTCCTGCGCGAGGAAATCAAAGGCGCGCCGTCGACCTC
CATCACGGCCTATAAGAGTGAGGGGGAGTCAGCGGAGTTCTCCTTCCCACTCAACCTTGGAGAGGAAAGC
CTGCAGGGAGAGTTGAGATGGAAGGCAGAGAAGGCTCCTTCTTCCCAGTCCTGGATCACCTTCTCCCTAA
AGAACCAAAAGGTGTCTGTGCAGAAGTCTACTAGCAACCCCAAGTTCCAGCTGTCCGAAACGCTCCCACT
CACCCTTCAGATACCCCAGGTCTCCCTTCAGTTTGCTGGTTCTGGCAACCTGACCCTGACTCTGGACAGA
GGGATACTGTATCAGGAAGTGAACCTGGTGGTGATGAAAGTGACTCAGCCCGACAGCAACACTTTGACCT
GTGAGGTGATGGGACCCACCTCACCCAAGATGAGACTGATCTTGAAGCAGGAGAATCAGGAGGCCAGGGT
CTCCAGGCAGGAGAAAGTGATTCAAGTGCAGGCCCCTGAAGCAGGGGTGTGGCAATGTCTACTGAGTGAA
GGTGAAGAGGTCAAGATGGACTCCAAGATCCAGGTTTTATCCAAAGGGTTGAATTCCGGATCACTGCATC
ATATTCTGGATGCACAGAAAATGGTGTGGAATCATCGTTAAGTCTAGACACGTGATTAATTAAGGATCCC
CCGACCTCGACCTCTGGCTAATAAAGGAAATTTATTTTCATTGCAATAGTGTGTTGGAATTTTTTGTGTC
TCTCACTCGGAAGGACATATGGGAGGGCAAATCATTTGGTCGAGATCCCTCGGAGATCTCTAGCTAGAGG
ATCGATCCCCGCCCCGGACGAACTAAACCTGACTACGACATCTCTGCCCCTTCTTCGCGGGGCAGTGCAT
GTAATCCCTTCAGTTGGTTGGTACAACTTGCCAACTGGGCCCTGTTCCACATGTGACACGGGGGGGGACC
AAACACAAAGGGGTTCTCTGACTGTAGTTGACATCCTTATAAATGGATGTGCACATTTGCCAACACTGAG
TGGCTTTCATCCTGGAGCAGACTTTGCAGTCTGTGGACTGCAACACAACATTGCCTTTATGTGTAACTCT
TGGCTGAAGCTCTTACACCAATGCTGGGGGACATGTACCTCCCAGGGGCCCAGGAAGACTACGGGAGGCT
ACACCAACGTCAATCAGAGGGGCCTGTGTAGCTACCGATAAGCGGACCCTCAAGAGGGCATTAGCAATAG
TGTTTATAAGGCCCCCTTGTTAACCCTAAACGGGTAGCATATGCTTCCCGGGTAGTAGTATATACTATCC
AGACTAACCCTAATTCAATAGCATATGTTACCCAACGGGAAGCATATGCTATCGAATTAGGGTTAGTAAA
AGGGTCCTAAGGAACAGCGATATCTCCCACCCCATGAGCTGTCACGGTTTTATTTACATGGGGTCAGGAT
TCCACGAGGGTAGTGAACCATTTTAGTCACAAGGGCAGTGGCTGAAGATCAAGGAGCGGGCAGTGAACTC
TCCTGAATCTTCGCCTGCTTCTTCATTCTCCTTCGTTTAGCTAATAGAATAACTGCTGAGTTGTGAACAG
TAAGGTGTATGTGAGGTGCTCGAAAACAAGGTTTCAGGTGACGCCCCCAGAATAAAATTTGGACGGGGGG
TTCAGTGGTGGCATTGTGCTATGACACCAATATAACCCTCACAAACCCCTTGGGCAATAAATACTAGTGT
AGGAATGAAACATTCTGAATATCTTTAACAATAGAAATCCATGGGGTGGGGACAAGCCGTAAAGACTGGA
TGTCCATCTCACACGAATTTATGGCTATGGGCAACACATAATCCTAGTGCAATATGATACTGGGGTTATT
AAGATGTGTCCCAGGCAGGGACCAAGACAGGTGAACCATGTTGTTACACTCTATTTGTAACAAGGGGAAA
GAGAGTGGACGCCGACAGCAGCGGACTCCACTGGTTGTCTCTAACACCCCCGAAAATTAAACGGGGCTCC
ACGCCAATGGGGCCCATAAACAAAGACAAGTGGCCACTCTTTTTTTTGAAATTGTGGAGTGGGGGCACGC
GTCAGCCCCCACACGCCGCCCTGCGGTTTTGGACTGTAAAATAAGGGTGTAATAACTTGGCTGATTGTAA
CCCCGCTAACCACTGCGGTCAAACCACTTGCCCACAAAACCACTAATGGCACCCCGGGGAATACCTGCAT
AAGTAGGTGGGCGGGCCAAGATAGGGGCGCGATTGCTGCGATCTGGAGGACAAATTACACACACTTGCGC
CTGAGCGCCAAGCACAGGGTTGTTGGTCCTCATATTCACGAGGTCGCTGAGAGCACGGTGGGCTAATGTT
GCCATGGGTAGCATATACTACCCAAATATCTGGATAGCATATGCTATCCTAATCTATATCTGGGTAGCAT
AGGCTATCCTAATCTATATCTGGGTAGCATATGCTATCCTAATCTATATCTGGGTAGTATATGCTATCCT
AATTTATATCTGGGTAGCATAGGCTATCCTAATCTATATCTGGGTAGCATATGCTATCCTAATCTATATC
TGGGTAGTATATGCTATCCTAATCTGTATCCGGGTAGCATATGCTATCCTAATAGAGATTAGGGTAGTAT
ATGCTATCCTAATTTATATCTGGGTAGCATATACTACCCAAATATCTGGATAGCATATGCTATCCTAATC
TATATCTGGGTAGCATATGCTATCCTAATCTATATCTGGGTAGCATAGGCTATCCTAATCTATATCTGGG
TAGCATATGCTATCCTAATCTATATCTGGGTAGTATATGCTATCCTAATTTATATCTGGGTAGCATAGGC
TATCCTAATCTATATCTGGGTAGCATATGCTATCCTAATCTATATCTGGGTAGTATATGCTATCCTAATC
TGTATCCGGGTAGCATATGCTATCCTCATGATAAGCTGTCAAACATGAGAATTTTCTTGAAGACGAAAGG
GCCTCGTGATACGCCTATTTTTATAGGTTAATGTCATGATAATAATGGTTTCTTAGACGTCAGGTGGCAC
TTTTCGGGGAAATGTGCGCGGAACCCCTATTTGTTTATTTTTCTAAATACATTCAAATATGTATCCGCTC
ATGAGACAATAACCCTGATAAATGCTTCAATAATATTGAAAAAGGAAGAGTATGAGTATTCAACATTTCC
GTGTCGCCCTTATTCCCTTTTTTGCGGCATTTTGCCTTCCTGTTTTTGCTCACCCAGAAACGCTGGTGAA
AGTAAAAGATGCTGAAGATCAGTTGGGTGCACGAGTGGGTTACATCGAACTGGATCTCAACAGCGGTAAG
ATCCTTGAGAGTTTTCGCCCCGAAGAACGTTTTCCAATGATGAGCACTTTTAAAGTTCTGCTATGTGGCG
CGGTATTATCCCGTGTTGACGCCGGGCAAGAGCAACTCGGTCGCCGCATACACTATTCTCAGAATGACTT
GGTTGAGTACTCACCAGTCACAGAAAAGCATCTTACGGATGGCATGACAGTAAGAGAATTATGCAGTGCT
GCCATAACCATGAGTGATAACACTGCGGCCAACTTACTTCTGACAACGATCGGAGGACCGAAGGAGCTAA
CCGCTTTTTTGCACAACATGGGGGATCATGTAACTCGCCTTGATCGTTGGGAACCGGAGCTGAATGAAGC
CATACCAAACGACGAGCGTGACACCACGATGCCTGCAGCAATGGCAACAACGTTGCGCAAACTATTAACT
GGCGAACTACTTACTCTAGCTTCCCGGCAACAATTAATAGACTGGATGGAGGCGGATAAAGTTGCAGGAC
CACTTCTGCGCTCGGCCCTTCCGGCTGGCTGGTTTATTGCTGATAAATCTGGAGCCGGTGAGCGTGGGTC
TCGCGGTATCATTGCAGCACTGGGGCCAGATGGTAAGCCCTCCCGTATCGTAGTTATCTACACGACGGGG
AGTCAGGCAACTATGGATGAACGAAATAGACAGATCGCTGAGATAGGTGCCTCACTGATTAAGCATTGGT
AACTGTCAGACCAAGTTTACTCATATATACTTTAGATTGATTTAAAACTTCATTTTTAATTTAAAAGGAT
CTAGGTGAAGATCCTTTTTGATAATCTCATGACCAAAATCCCTTAACGTGAGTTTTCGTTCCACTGAGCG
TCAGACCCCGTAGAAAAGATCAAAGGATCTTCTTGAGATCCTTTTTTTCTGCGCGTAATCTGCTGCTTGC
AAACAAAAAAACCACCGCTACCAGCGGTGGTTTGTTTGCCGGATCAAGAGCTACCAACTCTTTTTCCGAA
GGTAACTGGCTTCAGCAGAGCGCAGATACCAAATACTGTTCTTCTAGTGTAGCCGTAGTTAGGCCACCAC
TTCAAGAACTCTGTAGCACCGCCTACATACCTCGCTCTGCTAATCCTGTTACCAGTGGCTGCTGCCAGTG
GCGATAAGTCGTGTCTTACCGGGTTGGACTCAAGACGATAGTTACCGGATAAGGCGCAGCGGTCGGGCTG
AACGGGGGGTTCGTGCACACAGCCCAGCTTGGAGCGAACGACCTACACCGAACTGAGATACCTACAGCGT
GAGCTATGAGAAAGCGCCACGCTTCCCGAAGGGAGAAAGGCGGACAGGTATCCGGTAAGCGGCAGGGTCG
GAACAGGAGAGCGCACGAGGGAGCTTCCAGGGGGAAACGCCTGGTATCTTTATAGTCCTGTCGGGTTTCG
CCACCTCTGACTTGAGCGTCGATTTTTGTGATGCTCGTCAGGGGGGCGGAGCCTATGGAAAAACGCCAGC
AACGCGGCCTTTTTACGGTTCCTGGCCTTTTGCTGGCCTTTTGCTCACATGTTCTTTCCTGCGTTATCCC
CTGATTCTGTGGATAACCGTATTACCGCCTTTGAGTGAGCTGATACCGCTCGCCGCAGCCGAACGACCGA
GCGCAGCGAGTCAGTGAGCGAGGAAGCGGAAGAGCGCCCAATACGCAAACCGCCTCTCCCCGCGCGTTGG
CCGATTCATTAATGCAGCTGGCACGACAGGTTTCCCGACTGGAAAGCGGGCAGTGAGCGCAACGCAATTA
ATGTGAGTTAGCTCACTCATTAGGCACCCCAGGCTTTACACTTTATGCTTCCGGCTCGTATGTTGTGTGG
AATTGTGAGCGGATAACAATTTCACACAGGAAACAGCTATGACCATGATTACGCCAAGCTCTAGCTAGAG
GTCGACCAATTCTCATGTTTGACAGCTTATCATCGCAGATCCGGGCAACGTTGTTGCCATTGCTGCAGGC
GCAGAACTGGTAGGTATGGA
Features (pLannotate 1.2.2; 18 found; start..end, strand, type, name):
    154..533     +  enhancer       CMV enhancer: human cytomegalovirus immediate early enhancer
    535..734     +  promoter       CMV promoter: human cytomegalovirus (CMV) immediate early promoter
    802..840     +  misc_feature   Ad SA (fragment): adenovirus major late transcript splice acceptor (Friedrich and Soriano, 1991)
    873..1082    -  CDS            PTP (fragment): TERM_ADE02 - Experimental evidence at protein level: Swiss-Prot protein existence level 1. Protein covalently bound to the viral DNA that acts as a primer for viral genomic replication by DNA strand displacement. Assembles on the viral origin of replication in an initiation complex with viral polymerase, DBP, host NFIA and host POU2F1/OCT1. During initiation, the polymerase covalently couples the first dCTP with Ser- 580 of pTP. The terminal protein stimulates the template activity over 20 fold compared to protein-free templates. Neo-synthesized viral genomes are linked to two preterminal prot
   1113..1202    +  intron         chimeric intron (fragment): chimera between introns from adenovirus and immunoglobulin heavy chain genes
   1221..1267    +  CDS            IgH signal sequence (fragment): signal sequence from the mouse immunoglobulin heavy chain variable region
   3204..3764    +  CDS            Cd4 (fragment): CD4_RAT - Experimental evidence at protein level: Swiss-Prot protein existence level 1. Integral membrane glycoprotein that plays an essential role in the immune response and serves multiple functions in responses against both external and internal offenses. In T-cells, functions primarily as a coreceptor for MHC class II molecule:peptide complex. The antigens presented by class II peptides are derived from extracellular proteins while class I peptides are derived from cytosolic proteins. Interacts simultaneously with the T-cell receptor (TCR) and the MHC class II presented by antigen presenti
   3870..3925    +  polyA_signal   β-globin poly(A) signal: rabbit β-globin polyadenylation signal (Gil and Proudfoot, 1987)
   4439..6120    -  rep_origin     oriP (fragment): Epstein-Barr virus oriP replication origin (Yates et al., 2000)
   6247..6351    +  promoter       AmpR promoter: bla
   6352..7212    +  CDS            AmpR: β-lactamase; bla; confers resistance to ampicillin, carbenicillin, and related antibiotics
   7383..7971    +  rep_origin     ori: high-copy-number ColE1/pMB1/pBR322/pUC origin of replication
   8154..8246    +  CDS            lacI (fragment): lac repressor; lacI; The lac repressor binds to the lac operator to inhibit transcription in E. coli. This inhibition can be relieved by adding lactose or isopropyl-β-D-thiogalactopyranoside (IPTG).
   8259..8280    +  protein_bind   CAP binding site: CAP binding activates transcription in the presence of cAMP. E. coli catabolite activator protein
   8295..8325    +  promoter       lac promoter: promoter for the E. coli lac operon
   8333..8349    +  protein_bind   lac operator: The lac repressor binds to the lac operator to inhibit transcription in E. coli. This inhibition can be relieved by adding lactose or isopropyl-β-D-thiogalactopyranoside (IPTG). lac repressor encoded by lacI
   8419..8435    +  promoter       tet promoter (fragment): E. coli promoter for tetracycline efflux protein gene
   8445..8470    -  CDS            bla(M) (fragment): β-lactamase lacking the signal sequence; bla(M); allows cytosolic expression of β-lactamase
