[The description below was written by a language model from this plasmid's Addgene catalogue record and pLannotate feature annotations shown in this document.]
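Description:
RBP2-like-bio is a mammalian expression plasmid built on the pTT3 backbone for producing the full-length ectodomain of the Plasmodium vivax merozoite protein RBP2-like (PVX_101590) as a soluble, secreted recombinant protein. It is maintained in E. coli through a high-copy ColE1/pUC-type origin and an ampicillin resistance gene (β-lactamase). The backbone also carries an Epstein-Barr virus oriP fragment, which allows episomal retention and boosts transient expression in cells that supply EBNA1. Small lac, tet and bla fragments flagged in the annotation appear to be backbone remnants with no evident function.

Expression is driven by the CMV immediate-early enhancer and promoter, followed by adenovirus-derived leader and splice elements and a chimeric intron fragment that support efficient mRNA processing. The short antisense "PTP" hit in this region most likely reflects this adenoviral leader sequence rather than a real coding region. A mouse immunoglobulin heavy chain signal sequence fragment sits just upstream of the insert, directing the protein into the secretory pathway. The insert lies between retained NotI and AscI sites and occupies the unannotated stretch before the tag. All NXS/T sequons in it have been changed to NXA, removing potential N-linked glycosylation sites that mammalian cells would otherwise modify. The ectodomain is fused at its C terminus to rat CD4 domains 3 and 4 and an enzymatic biotinylation sequence, which the feature table does not annotate separately, and the transcript ends at a rabbit β-globin polyadenylation signal.

The construct belongs to a library of P. vivax merozoite proteins used to look for vaccine candidates and protein-protein interactions. The biotinylation tag permits oriented capture on streptavidin surfaces, and the CD4 tag provides a common handle for detection.
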