Addgene plasmid #68536: RBP2-like-bio
Purpose: Expresses full-length P. vivax RBP2-like (PVX_101590) ectodomain in mammalian cells. C-terminal rat Cd4d3+4 tag, biotinylation sequence
Depositing lab: Julian Rayner & Gavin Wright. Depositing organization: Wellcome Sanger Institute. Publication: A Library of Plasmodium vivax Recombinant Merozoite Proteins Reveals New Vaccine Candidates and Protein-Protein Interactions. Hostetler JB, Sharma S, Bartholdson SJ, Wright GJ, Fairhurst RM, Rayner JC. PLoS Negl Trop Dis. 2015 Dec 23;9(12):e0004264. doi: 10.1371/journal.pntd.0004264. eCollection 2015 Dec. PubMed 26701602.
Backbone
  Vector backbone: pTT3
  Backbone manufacturer: Yves Durocher, NRC
  Backbone size w/o insert (bp): 6654
  Vector type: Mammalian Expression
Growth in bacteria
  Bacterial resistance: Ampicillin, 100 μg/mL
  Growth temperature: 37°C
  Growth strain: DH5alpha
  Copy number: High Copy
Gene/Insert
  Gene/Insert name: RBP2-like (alt name: PVX_101590)
  Mutation: All NXT/S sites mutated to NXA, where X is any amino acid except Proline
  Promoter: CMV
  Tag / fusion protein: rat CD4 d3+4, enzymatic biotinylation sequence (C terminal on backbone)
  Cloning method: Restriction Enzyme; 5′ cloning site NotI (not destroyed); 3′ cloning site AscI (not destroyed)
  Sequencing primers: 5′ pMT2-F; 3′ rb_glob_PA_term-R
Terms and licenses: Academic/Nonprofit Terms; Industry Terms: Not Available to Industry
How to cite: RBP2-like-bio was a gift from Julian Rayner & Gavin Wright (Addgene plasmid # 68536 ; http://n2t.net/addgene:68536 ; RRID:Addgene_68536)
