>Addgene plasmid #68536 | RBP2-like-bio | depositor partial sequence | sequence record 120663 | RBP2-like from Not1 to Asc1 restriction sites
GCGGCCGCCAAGGACGTGAACAGAAACAAGCCCGGCAGACTGAAGTACCACCGGAAGCTGCTGCCCGCCT
ACGTGAACCTGATGAGCCCCGACAAGGACGGCTACAAGGGCGCCGAGAAGGACGACAAGGCCAACAACCA
CAACGACAACAACAATGGGAACAACAACGATAACAACAACAACGCCGACAACAACGACGAGAACTCCAAC
AATGCCGAGAACCTGCGGACCAGCAACCTGCAGAATAGCGCCTCTGTGGGCCACCTGAACAACCACGAGG
ACACCACCAAGCCCAGCCACTACAGCTACCTGAAGAAGTCCAACATCTACGCCCCCGACGCCAAGAACAA
CAAGATGGAAGATGACAACAAGAAACTGCACACCGTGTCCAACAGCTTCATCCAGAGCACCGTGGGCAAC
AACATCAACAATATCATCAACCGGCTGCGGCACGTGTCCGTGATCGACTATGATAACAATATCGTGTGCG
TGATCAGCCCCTACCACCCCAAAGAGTACTACCTGACCGAGATGAAGAATATCGCCCTGCAGTACGGCGA
GCTGGGCAACTTCATCATCAGCGACTACAACCCCCAGATCCAGCACATCAGCCAGATCGTGCGGAAGAAC
GTGGACATCTGCAGCAACCACCTGAAAGAACTGTACACCACCGTGTACCGGCTGGAAAACCCCGAGCGGC
ACAAGTTCCAGCGGGCCCACTACTCCAACGAGCGGAACGAGTACCGGAAGAGACTGGCCAGCTTCCACGT
GTGCCTGCGGCTGATCCACAGAAAGAACTACCGGGCCATCACCTACGCCGAGCTGATCATCCTGAACACC
CTGGACAGCATCAGCTGCAACTGGGACAACAACTGCGCCACAAATATCTACGCCAACATCCTGAAAACCT
ACATGAGCGAGATCAGCAACTTCGAGAAGAAGAAAAAGAACGACGCCATCAACAAGATTAACAACATCTA
CAAGAGCGCCGTGGATGCCATCACCAAAATCAAGAGCGAGCTGACCCCCAGCGTGACCAGCGACACCGCC
GATTTCGTGCTGGACGAGATCAAGTACATCATCGACAAGATCAACATCCACCTGGAAAAGATTAAGTACG
GCAGCGAGTACGTGAAGTATATCAACAGCGAGAAGATCCCCCAGCAGTACAAGAAGGATGACCTGAAGTC
CCACTACGTGGTGCTCGTGACACACTACAGCGCCTTTCTGTTCTCCACCAAGCACATCAACGTGCTGGAA
GATGTGTTCAAGAACAAAGAGCGGATCCTGTACGACGTGTTCGGCAAGATCGAGAGCGCCCTGCGGAACA
AGCTGACCACCCTGATCGACTCCAGCTTCAGCGTGTCCACCTGTAACAGCGCCATCAGCATCTGCGAAGA
GATCAAAAGCGCCGAGCCCCTGCTGGCCTCTAGCGCCAAGCCTATCGAGAGACACCGGATCTACAGCAAC
GCCGAGATCAAAGAGGCCAAGAAGAAGTACGACGAAAAGATCGTGAAACTGGAACAGGCCATCCGGAAGG
CCGAGGGCTTCATCAACCCCCTGAAGGACATCATCCAGTTCAACATTGCCCAGAAAGAAGCCATGGAAAA
CCGGATCAATCAGATCCAGAAGGGCCTGAACGCTCTGGAAACCGACCGGAAGATCCTGGAAATCATCGAT
GCCATTAACAACCAGAAGTCCCAGATCTCCAAGAATAGCAAGAAGATCAAGGACAGCAGCCGGACCGCCA
ATGCCCTGAAAACACAGGTGCAGACCCTGAAGAAAGAAATCGACGACGATGTGAAACTGCTGGTGCAGCT
GATCGAGAAAGAGAAGATCGCCGCCTTCCTGCGCGAGGAAATCAAAGGCGCGCC
