>Addgene plasmid #68536 | RBP2-like-bio | addgene partial sequence | sequence record 124298 | pMT2-F 5'-TTGCCTTTCTCTCCACAGGT-3'
TGGAGTTTCAGACCCAGGTACTCATGTCCCTGCTGCTCTGCATGTCTGGTGCGGCCGCCAAGGACGTGAA
CAGAAACAAGCCCGGCAGACTGAAGTACCACCGGAAGCTGCTGCCCGCCTACGTGAACCTGATGAGCCCC
GACAAGGACGGCTACAAGGGCGCCGAGAAGGACGACAAGGCCAACAACCACAACGACAACAACAATGGGA
ACAACAACGATAACAACAACAACGCCGACAACAACGACGAGAACTCCAACAATGCCGAGAACCTGCGGAC
CAGCAACCTGCAGAATAGCGCCTCTGTGGGCCACCTGAACAACCACGAGGACACCACCAAGCCCAGCCAC
TACAGCTACCTGAAGAAGTCCAACATCTACGCCCCCGACGCCAAGAACAACAAGATGGAAGATGACAACA
AGAAACTGCACACCGTGTCCAACAGCTTCATCCAGAGCACCGTGGGCAACAACATCAACAATATCATCAA
CCGGCTGCGGCACGTGTCCGTGATCGACTATGATAACAATATCGTGTGCGTGATCAGCCCCTACCACCCC
AAAGAGTACTACCTGACCGAGATGAAGAATATCGCCCTGCAGTACGGCGAGCTGGGCAACTTCATCATCA
GCGACTACAACCCCCAGATCCAGCACATCAGCCAGATCGTGCGGAAGAACGTGGACATCTGCAGCAACCA
CCTGAAAGAACTGTACACCACCGTGTACCGGCTGGAAAACCCCGAGCGGCACAAGTTCCAGCGGGCCCAC
TACTCCAACGAGCGGAACGAGTACCGGAAGAGACTGGCCAGCTTCCACGTGTGCCTGCGGCTGATCCACA
GAAAGAACTACCGGGCCATCACCTACGCCGAGCTGATCATCCTGAACACCCTGGACAGCATCAGCTGCAA
CTGGGACAACAACTGCGCCACAAATATCTACGCAA
