>Addgene plasmid #68536 | RBP2-like-bio | addgene partial sequence | sequence record 124299 | rb_glob_PA_term-R 5'-CCCATATGTCCTTCCGAGTG-3'
ACTATTGCAATGAAAATAAATTTCCTTTATTAGCCAGAGGTCGAGGTCGGGGGATCCTTAATTAATCACG
TGTCTAGACTTAACGATGATTCCACACCATTTTCTGTGCATCCAGAATATGATGCAGTGATCCGGAATTC
AACCCTTTGGATAAAACCTGGATCTTGGAGTCCATCTTGACCTCTTCACCTTCACTCAGTAGACATTGCC
ACACCCCTGCTTCAGGGGCCTGCACTTGAATCACTTTCTCCTGCCTGGAGACCCTGGCCTCCTGATTCTC
CTGCTTCAAGATCAGTCTCATCTTGGGTGAGGTGGGTCCCATCACCTCACAGGTCAAAGTGTTGCTGTCG
GGCTGAGTCACTTTCATCACCACCAGGTTCACTTCCTGATACAGTATCCCTCTGTCCAGAGTCAGGGTCA
GGTTGCCAGAACCAGCAAACTGAAGGGAGACCTGGGGTATCTGAAGGGTGAGTGGGAGCGTTTCGGACAG
CTGGAACTTGGGGTTGCTAGTAGACTTCTGCACAGACACCTTTTGGTTCTTTAGGGAGAAGGTGATCCAG
GACTGGGAAGAAGGAGCCTTCTCTGCCTTCCATCTCAACTCTCCCTGCAGGCTTTCCTCTCCAAGGTTGA
GTGGGAAGGAGAACTCCGCTGACTCCCCCTCACTCTTATAGGCCGTGATGGAGGTCGACGGCGCGCCTTT
GATTTCCTCGCGCAGGAAGGCGGCGATCTTCTCTTTCTCGATCAGCTGCACCAGCAGTTTCACATCGTCG
TCGATTTCTTTCTTCAGGGTCTGCACCTGTGTTTTCAGGGCATTGGCGGTCCGGCTGCTGTCCTTGATCT
TCTTGCTATTCTTGGAGATCTGGGACTTCTGGTTGTTAATGGCATCGATGATTTCCAGGATCTTCCGGTC
GGTTTCCAGAGCGTTCAGGCCCTTCTGGATCTGATTGATCCGGTTTTCCATGGCTTCTTTCTGGGCAATG
TTGAACTGGATGATGTCCTTC
